>Addgene plasmid #14572 | JP1520 PIK3CA H1047R HA | addgene partial sequence | sequence record 21375 | HA-R 5'-TCTGGGACGTCGTATGGGTA-3'
TGCTGCTTATTGTGTGGAAGACCAATCCATTTTTGTTGTCCAGCCACCATGGCGTGCATCATTCATTTGT
TTCATGAAATACTCCAAAGCCTCTTGCTCAGTTTTATCTAAAGCTAGGGTCTTTCGAATGTATGCAATAT
CATCAAAAGATTGCAGTTCTGGCATTCCAGAGCCAAGCATCATTGAGAAAAGATTTATGAAGAGATTGGC
ATGCTGCCGAATAGCTAGATAAGCCTTGTAACACATCTCCTGAAACCTCTCAAATTCTCTTGTCTTTGTG
CATTCTTGGGCTCCTTTACTAATCACTATTAAGAAATCTTGTGTCAAAACAAACGGCACGCGCTCTCGTT
TATAACCAAATTTTTTCTTCTTGTGATCCAAAAAGTGTCCAAAATCTATATGAAACAGTTGTCCATCATC
TTTAACCATGATATTACTATTGTGACGATCTCCAATTCCCAAAATGAAGGTGGCAACACAATATCCAGCA
CATGATCGTGTAAACAAATCGATGGCCGCATCATATATTTCCCCCTTGTTCTTGTCTTTGAGCCACTGAT
GGAGTGTGTGGCTGTTAAACTGCAGTGCACCTTTCAGGCCTCCTTTACACTGAATCTGCATTATAGTGTG
AGAATTTCTCACCACCTCGATAAGTCCCACACAGTCACCGATTGACAGACATCCATAAGGTAACATTCGA
AGATCAAGACCTTGATTTTGCCAGATATTT
