[The description below was written by a language model from this plasmid's Addgene catalogue record.]
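Description:
JP1520 PIK3CA H1047R HA is a retroviral mammalian expression plasmid built on the JP1520 backbone. It is maintained in bacteria as a high-copy plasmid under ampicillin selection. The record gives no feature table, so it does not state the promoter driving the insert, the nature of the viral LTRs and packaging signal, or any mammalian selection marker. As a retroviral vector it would be expected to be packaged into viral particles for stable transduction of target cells.

The payload is a bovine PIK3CA cDNA encoding p110 alpha, the catalytic subunit of class IA phosphoinositide 3-kinase. It carries the H1047R substitution and a C-terminal hemagglutinin (HA) epitope tag for detecting the exogenous protein with anti-HA antibodies. H1047R lies in the kinase domain and is one of the recurrent "hotspot" PIK3CA mutations found in human cancers. According to the depositor's notes, the HA-tagged cDNA was first subcloned into the pDNR-Dual donor vector, and the mutation was then introduced by site-directed mutagenesis. The cassette was transferred into JP1520 with the Creator system, which uses Cre-loxP recombination to move an insert from a donor into an acceptor vector. Residual loxP sequence may therefore flank the insert, although the record does not confirm this.

The associated publication concerns the oncogenic activity of breast cancer-associated PIK3CA mutations in mammary epithelial cells. This suggests the construct is used to stably express the mutant kinase in such cells and to study its effects on PI3K pathway signalling and transformation-related phenotypes.
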