Addgene plasmid #14572: JP1520 PIK3CA H1047R HA
Depositing lab: Joan Brugge. Depositing organization: Harvard Medical School. Publication: Breast cancer-associated PIK3CA mutations are oncogenic in mammary epithelial cells. Isakoff SJ, Engelman JA, Irie HY, Luo J, Brachmann SM, Pearline RV, Cantley LC, Brugge JS. Cancer Res. 2005 Dec 1. 65(23):10992-1000. 10.1158/0008-5472.CAN-05-2612 PubMed 16322248.
Backbone
  Vector backbone: JP1520
  Backbone manufacturer: Jeff Engelman
  Vector type: Mammalian Expression, Retroviral
Growth in bacteria
  Bacterial resistance: Ampicillin, 100 μg/mL
  Growth temperature: 37°C
  Growth strain: DH5alpha
  Copy number: High Copy
Gene/Insert
  Gene/Insert name: PIK3CA H1047R (alt names: PIK3CA; p110 alpha)
  Species: B. taurus (bovine)
  Mutation: H1047R
  Entrez Gene: PIK3CA
  Tag / fusion protein: HA tag (C terminal on insert)
  Cloning method: Restriction Enzyme
  Sequencing primers: 5′ n/a
Terms and licenses: Academic/Nonprofit Terms; Industry Terms: Not Available to Industry
Depositor comments: Hemagglutinin (HA)–tagged bovine PIK3CA cDNA was subcloned into the pDNR-Dual vector (Clontech, Mountain View, CA), and site-directed mutagenesis (Quick Change, Stratagene, La Jolla, CA) was used to generate the H1047R mutation. The cDNA was shuttled into the JP1520 retroviral vector using the BD Creator System (Clontech).
How to cite: JP1520 PIK3CA H1047R HA was a gift from Joan Brugge (Addgene plasmid # 14572 ; http://n2t.net/addgene:14572 ; RRID:Addgene_14572)
